>Addgene plasmid #8696 | HS-H3.3A-GFP | depositor full sequence | sequence record 6726 | Author sequence
CGGCCAGACCCACGTAGTCCAGCGGCAGATCGGCGGCGGAGAAGTTAAGCGTCTCCAGGATGACCTTGCC
CGAACTGGGGCACGTGGTGTTCGACGATGTGCAGCTAATTTCGCCCGGCTCCACGTCCGCCCATTGGTTA
ATCAGCAGACCCTCGTTGGCGTAACGGAACCATGAGAGGTACGACAACCATTTGAGGTATACTGGCACCG
AGCCCGAGTTCAAGAAGAAGGCGTTTTTCCATAGGCTCCGCCCCCCTGACGAGCATCACAAAAATCGACG
CTCAAGTCAGAGGTGGCGAAACCCGACAGGACTATAAAGATACCAGGCGTTTCCCCCTGGAAGCTCCCTC
GTGCGCTCTCCTGTTCCGACCCTGCCGCTTACCGGATACCTGTCCGCCTTTCTCCCTTCGGGAAGCGTGG
CGCTTTCTCAATGCTCACGCTGTAGGTATCTCAGTTCGGTGTAGGTCGTTCGCTCCAAGCTGGGCTGTGT
GCACGAACCCCCCGTTCAGCCCGACCGCTGCGCCTTATCCGGTAACTATCGTCTTGAGTCCAACCCGGTA
AGACACGACTTATCGCCACTGGCAGCAGCCACTGGTAACAGGATTAGCAGAGCGAGGTATGTAGGCGGTG
CTACAGAGTTCTTGAAGTGGTGGCCTAACTACGGCTACACTAGAAGGACAGTATTTGGTATCTGCGCTCT
GCTGAAGCCAGTTACCTTCGGAAAAAGAGTTGGTAGCTCTTGATCCGGCAAACAAACCACCGCTGGTAGC
GGTGGTTTTTTTGTTTGCAAGCAGCAGATTACGCGCAGAAAAAAAGGATCTCAAGAAGATCCTTTGATCT
TTTCTACGGGGTCTGACGCTCAGTGGAACGAAAACTCACGTTAAGGGATTTTGGTCATGAGATTATCAAA
AAGGATCTTCACCTAGATCCTTTTAAATTAAAAATGAAGTTTTAAATCAATCTAAAGTATATATGAGTAA
ACTTGGTCTGACAGTTACCAATGCTTAATCAGTGAGGCACCTATCTCAGCGATCTGTCTATTTCGTTCAT
CCATAGTTGCCTGACTCCCCGTCGTGTAGATAACTACGATACGGGAGGGCTTACCATCTGGCCCCAGTGC
TGCAATGATACCGCGAGACCCACGCTCACCGGCTCCAGATTTATCAGCAATAAACCAGCCAGCCGGAAGG
GCCGAGCGCAGAAGTGGTCCTGCAACTTTATCCGCCTCCATCCAGTCTATTAATTGTTGCCGGGAAGCTA
GAGTAAGTAGTTCGCCAGTTAATAGTTTGCGCAACGTTGTTGCCATTGCTACAGGCATCGTGGTGTCACG
CTCGTCGTTTGGTATGGCTTCATTCAGCTCCGGTTCCCAACGATCAAGGCGAGTTACATGATCCCCCATG
TTGTGCAAAAAAGCGGTTAGCTCCTTCGGTCCTCCGATCGTTGTCAGAAGTAAGTTGGCCGCAGTGTTAT
CACTCATGGTTATGGCAGCACTGCATAATTCTCTTACTGTCATGCCATCCGTAAGATGCTTTTCTGTGAC
TGGTGAGTACTCAACCAAGTCATTCTGAGAATAGTGTATGCGGCGACCGAGTTGCTCTTGCCCGGCGTCA
ACACGGGATAATACCGCGCCACATAGCAGAACTTTAAAAGTGCTCATCATTGGAAAACGTTCTTCGGGGC
GAAAACTCTCAAGGATCTTACCGCTGTTGAGATCCAGTTCGATGTAACCCACTCGTGCACCCAACTGATC
TTCAGCATCTTTTACTTTCACCAGCGTTTCTGGGTGAGCAAAAACAGGAAGGCAAAATGCCGCAAAAAAG
GGAATAAGGGCGACACGGAAATGTTGAATACTCATACTCTTCCTTTTTCAATATTATTGAAGCATTTATC
AGGGTTATTGTCTCATGAGCGGATACATATTTGAATGTATTTAGAAAAATAAACAAATAGGGGTTCCGCG
CACATTTCCCCGAAAAGTGCCACCTGACGTCTAAGAAACCATTATTATCATGACATTAACCTATAAAAAT
AGGCGTATCACGAGGCCCTTTCGTCTCGCGCGTTTCGGTGATGACGGTGAAAACCTCTGACACATGCAGC
TCCCGGAGACGGTCACAGCTTGTCTGTAAGCGGATGCCGGGAGCAGACAAGCCCGTCAGGGCGCGTCAGC
GGGTGTTGGCGGGTGTCGGGGCTGGCTTAACTATGCGGCATCAGAGCAGATTGTACTGAGAGTGCACCAT
ATGCGGTGTGAAATACCGCACCGAATCGCGCGGAACTAACGACAGTCGCTCCAAGGTCGTCGAACAAAAG
GTGAATGTGTTGCGGAGAGCGGGTGGGAGACAGCGAAAGAGCAACTACGAAACGTGGTGTGGTGGAGGTG
AATTATGAAGAGGGCGCGCGATTTGAAAAGTATGTATATAAAAAATATATCCCGGTGTTTTATGTAGCGA
TAAACGAGTTTTTGATGTAAGGTATGCAGGTGTGTAAGTCTTTTGGTTAGAAGACAAATCCAAAGTCTAC
TTGTGGGGATGTTCGAAGGGGAAATACTTGTATTCTATAGGTCATATCTTGTTTTTATTGGCACAAATAT
AATTACATTAGCTTTTTGAGGGGGCAATAAACAGTAAACACGATGGTAATAATGGTAAAAAAAAAAACAA
GCAGTTATTTCGGATATATGTCGGCTACTCCTTGCGTCGGGCCCGAAGTCTTAGAGCCAGATATGCGAGC
ACCCGGAAGCTCACGATGAGAATGGCCAGACCATGATGAAATAACATAAGGTGGTCCCGTCGGCAAGAGA
CATCCACTTAACGTATGCTTGCAATAAGTGCGAGTGAAAGGAATAGTATTCTGAGTGTCGTATTGAGTCT
GAGTGAGACAGCGATATGATTGTTGATTAACCCTTAGCATGTCCGTGGGGTTTGAATTAACTCATAATAT
TAATTAGACGAAATTATTTTTAAAGTTTTATTTTTAATAATTTGCGAGTACGCAAAGCTTCTGCATGAGC
TCGGATCCAAGCTTGCATGCCTGCAGGTCGGAGTACTGTCCTCCGAGCGGAGTACTGTCCTCCGAGCGGA
GTACTGTCCTCCGAGCGGAGTACTGTCCTCCGAGCGGAGTACTGTCCTCCGAGCGGAGACTCTAGCGAGC
GCCGGAGTATAAATAGAGGCGCTTCGTCTACGGAGCGACAATTCAATTCAAACAAGCAAAGTGAACACGT
CGCTAAGCGAAAGCTAAGCAAATAAACAAGCGCAGCTGAACAAGCTAAACAATCTGCAGTAAAGTGCAAG
TTAAAGTGAATCAATTAAAAGTAACCAGCAACCAAGTAAATCAACTGCAACTACTGAAATCTGCCAAGAA
GTAATTATTGAATACAAGAAGAGAACTCTGAATAGGGAATTGGGAATTCCAAAACAAACTGGTTATTGTG
GTAGGTCATTTGTTTGGCAGAAAGAAAACTCGAGAAATTTCTCTGGCCGTTATTCGTTATTCTCTCTTTT
CTTTTTGGGTCTCTCCCTCTCTGCACTAATGCTCTCTCACTCTGTCACACAGTAAACGGCATACTGCTCT
CGTTGGTTCGAGAGAGCGCGCCTCGAATGTTCGCGAAAAGAGCGCCGGAGTATAAATAGAGGCGCTTCGT
CTACGGAGCGACAATTCAATTCAAACAAGCAAAGTGAACACGTCGCTAAGCGAAAGCTAAGCAAATAAAC
AAGCGCAGCTGAACAAGCTAAACAATCTGCAGTAAAGTGCAAGTTAAAGTGAATCAATTAAAAGTAACCA
GCAACCAAGTAAATCAACTGCAACTACTGAAATCTGCCAAGAAGTAATTATTGAATACAAGAAGAGAACT
CTGGGGGATCTGATCAAGAGACAGGATGAGGTCTAGAGCTCAAAACCACTTAATTACCAGGTAAACG
[408 nt withheld, positions 3918-4325]
TCACGGCCGGTCGCAACAATGAGTAAAGGAGAAGAACTTTTCACTGGAGTTGTCCCAATTCTTGTTGAAT
TAGATGGTGATGTTAATGGGCACAAATTTTCTGTCAGTGGAGAGGGTGAAGGTGATGCAACATACGGAAA
ACTTACCCTTAAATTTATTTGCACTACTGGAAAACTACCTGTTCCATGGCCAACACTTGTCACTACTTTC
ACTTATGGTGTTCAATGCTTTTCAAGATACCCAGATCATATGAAGCGGCACGACTTCTTCAAGAGCGCCA
TGCCTGAGGGATACGTGCAGGAGAGGACCATCTTCTTCAAGGACGACGGGAACTACAAGACACGTGCTGA
AGTCAAGTTTGAGGGAGACACCCTCGTCAACAGGATCGAGCTTAAGGGAATCGATTTCAAGGAGGACGGA
AACATCCTCGGCCACAAGTTGGAATACAACTACAACTCCCACAACGTATACATCATGGCCGACAAGCAAA
AGAACGGCATCAAAGCCAACTTCAAGACCCGCCACAACATCGAAGACGGCGGCGTGCAACTCGCTGATCA
TTATCAACAAAATACTCCAATTGGCGATGGCCCTGTCCTTTTACCAGACAACCATTACCTGTCCACACAA
TCTGCCCTTTCGAAAGATCCCAACGAAAAGAGAGACCACATGGTCCTTCTTGAGTTTGTAACAGCTGCTG
GGATTACACATGGCATGGATGAACTATACAAATAAAGATCCACTAGAGGATCTTTGTGAAGGAACCTTAC
TTCTGTGGTGTGACATAATTGGACAAACTACCTACAGAGATTTAAAGCTCTAAGGTAAATATAAAATTTT
TAAGTGTATAATGTGTTAAACTACTGATTCTAATTGTTTGTGTATTTTAGATTCCAACCTATGGAACTGA
TGAATGGGAGCAGTGGTGGAATGCCTTTAATGAGGAAAACCTGTTTTGCTCAGAAGAAATGCCATCTAGT
GATGATGAGGCTACTGCTGACTCTCAACATTCTACTCCTCCAAAAAAGAAGAGAAAGGTAGAAGACCCCA
AGGACTTTCCTTCAGAATTGCTAAGTTTTTTGAGTCATGCTGTGTTTAGTAATAGAACTCTTGCTTGCTT
TGCTATTTACACCACAAAGGAAAAAGCTGCACTGCTATACAAGAAAATTATGGAAAAATATTCTGTAACC
TTTATAAGTAGGCATAACAGTTATAATCATAACATACTGTTTTTTCTTACTCCACACAGGCATAGAGTGT
CTGCTATTAATAACTATGCTCAAAAATTGTGTACCTTTAGCTTTTTAATTTGTAAAGGGGTTAATAAGGA
ATATTTGATGTATAGTGCCTTGACTAGAGATCATAATCAGCCATACCACATTTGTAGAGGTTTTACTTGC
TTTAAAAAACCTCCCACACCTCCCCCTGAACCTGAAACATAAAATGAATGCAATTGTTGTTGTTAACTTG
TTTATTGCAGCTTATAATGGTTACAAATAAAGCAATAGCATCACAAATTTCACAAATAAAGCATTTTTTT
CACTGCATTCTAGTTGTGGTTTGTCCAAACTCATCAATGTATCTTATCATGTCTGGATCGGATCCACTAG
AAGGCCTTAGTATGTATGTAAGTTAATAAAACCCTTTTTTGGAGAATGTAGATTTAAAAAAACATATTTT
TTTTTTATTTTTTACTGCACTGGACATCATTGAACTTATCTGATCAGTTTTAAATTTACTTCGATCCAAG
GGTATTTGAAGTACCAGGTTCTTTCGATTACCTCTCACTCAAAATGACATTCCACTCAAAGTCAGCGCTG
TTTGCCTCCTTCTCTGTCCACAGAAATATCGCCGTCTCTTTCGCCGCTGCGTCCGCTATCTCTTTCGCCA
CCGTTTGTAGCGTTACCTAGCGTCAATGTCCGCCTTCAGTTGCACTTTGTCAGCGGTTTCGTGACGAAGC
TCCAAGCGGTTTACGCCATCAATTAAACACAAAGTGCTGTGCCAAAACTCCTCTCGCTTCTTATTTTTGT
TTGTTTTTTGAGTGATTGGGGTGGTGATTGGTTTTGGGTGGGTAAGCAGGGGAAAGTGTGAAAAATCCCG
GCAATGGGCCAAGAGGATCAGGAGCTATTAATTCGCGGAGGCAGCAAACACCCATCTGCCGAGCATCTGA
ACAATGTGAGTAGTACATGTGCATACATCTTAAGTTCACTTGATCTATAGGAACTGCGATTGCAACATCA
AATTGTCTGCGGCGTGAGAACTGCGACCCACAAAAATCCCAAACCGCAATCGCACAAACAAATAGTGACA
CGAAACAGATTATTCTGGTAGCTGTGCTCGCTATATAAGACAATTTTTAAGATCATATCATGATCAAGAC
ATCTAAAGGCATTCATTTTCGACTACATTCTTTTTTACAAAAAATATAACAACCAGATATTTTAAGCTGA
TCCTAGATGCACAAAAAATAAATAAAAGTATAAACCTACTTCGTAGGATACTTCGTTTTGTTCGGGGTTA
GATGAGCATAACGCTTGTAGTTGATATTTGAGATCCCCTATCATTGCAGGGTGACAGCGGAGCGGCTTCG
CAGAGCTGCATTAACCAGGGCTTCGGGCAGGCCAAAAACTACGGCACGCTCCTGCCACCCAGTCCGCCGG
AGGACTCCGGTTCAGGGAGCGGCCAACTAGCCGAGAACCTCACCTATGCCTGGCACAATATGGACATCTT
TGGGGCGGTCAATCAGCCGGGCTCCGGATGGCGGCAGCTGGTCAACCGGACACGCGGACTATTCTGCAAC
GAGCGACACATACCGGCGCCCAGGAAACATTTGCTCAAGAACGGTGAGTTTCTATTCGCAGTCGGCTGAT
CTGTGTGAAATCTTAATAAAGGGTCCAATTACCAATTTGAAACTCAGTTTGCGGCGTGGCCTATCCGGGC
GAACTTTTGGCCGTGATGGGCAGTTCCGGTGCCGGAAAGACGACCCTGCTGAATGCCCTTGCCTTTCGAT
CGCCGCAGGGCATCCAAGTATCGCCATCCGGGATGCGACTGCTCAATGGCCAACCTGTGGACGCCAAGGA
GATGCAGGCCAGGTGCGCCTATGTCCAGCAGGATGACCTCTTTATCGGCTCCCTAACGGCCAGGGAACAC
CTGATTTTCCAGGCCATGGTGCGGATGCCACGACATCTGACCTATCGGCAGCGAGTGGCCCGCGTGGATC
AGGTGATCCAGGAGCTTTCGCTCAGCAAATGTCAGCACACGATCATCGGTGTGCCCGGCAGGGTGAAAGG
TCTGTCCGGCGGAGAAAGGAAGCGTCTGGCATTCGCCTCCGAGGCACTAACCGATCCGCCGCTTCTGATC
TGCGATGAGCCCACCTCCGGACTGGACTCATTTACCGCCCACAGCGTCGTCCAGGTGCTGAAGAAGCTGT
CGCAGAAGGGCAAGACCGTCATCCTGACCATTCATCAGCCGTCTTCCGAGCTGTTTGAGCTCTTTGACAA
GATCCTTCTGATGGCCGAGGGCAGGGTAGCTTTCTTGGGCACTCCCAGCGAAGCCGTCGACTTCTTTTCC
TAGTGAGTTCGATGTGTTTATTAAGGGTATCTAGCATTACATTACATCTCAACTCCTATCCAGCGTGGGT
GCCCAGTGTCCTACCAACTACAATCCGGCGGACTTTTACGTACAGGTGTTGGCCGTTGTGCCCGGACGGG
AGATCGAGTCCCGTGATCGGATCGCCAAGATATGCGACAATTTTGCTATTAGCAAAGTAGCCCGGGATAT
GGAGCAGTTGTTGGCCACCAAAAATTTGGAGAAGCCACTGGAGCAGCCGGAGAATGGGTACACCTACAAG
GCCACCTGGTTCATGCAGTTCCGGGCGGTCCTGTGGCGATCCTGGCTGTCGGTGCTCAAGGAACCACTCC
TCGTAAAAGTGCGACTTATTCAGACAACGGTGAGTGGTTCCAGTGGAAACAAATGATATAACGCTTACAA
TTCTTGGAAACAAATTCGCTAGATTTTAGTTAGAATTGCCTGATTCCACACCCTTCTTAGTTTTTTTCAA
TGAGATGTATAGTTTATAGTTTTGCAGAAAATAAATAAATTTCATTTAACTCGCGAACATGTTGAAGATA
TGAATATTAATGAGATGCGAGTAACATTTTAATTTGCAGATGGTTGCCATCTTGATTGGCCTCATCTTTT
TGGGCCAACAACTCACGCAAGTGGGCGTGATGAATATCAACGGAGCCATCTTCCTCTTCCTGACCAACAT
GACCTTTCAAAACGTCTTTGCCACGATAAATGTAAGTCTTGTTTAGAATACATTTGCATATTAATAATTT
ACTAACTTTCTAATGAATCGATTCGATTTAGGTGTTCACCTCAGAGCTGCCAGTTTTTATGAGGGAGGCC
CGAAGTCGACTTTATCGCTGTGACACATACTTTCTGGGCAAAACGATTGCCGAATTACCGCTTTTTCTCA
CAGTGCCACTGGTCTTCACGGCGATTGCCTATCCGATGATCGGACTGCGGGCCGGAGTGCTGCACTTCTT
CAACTGCCTGGCGCTGGTCACTCTGGTGGCCAATGTGTCAACGTCCTTCGGATATCTAATATCCTGCGCC
AGCTCCTCGACCTCGATGGCGCTGTCTGTGGGTCCGCCGGTTATCATACCATTCCTGCTCTTTGGCGGCT
TCTTCTTGAACTCGGGCTCGGTGCCAGTATACCTCAAATGGTTGTCGTACCTCTCATGGTTCCGTTACGC
CAACGAGGGTCTGCTGATTAACCAATGGGCGGACGTGGAGCCGGGCGAAATTAGCTGCACATCGTCGAAC
ACCACGTGCCCCAGTTCGGGCAAGGTCATCCTGGAGACGCTTAACTTCTCCGCCGCCGATCTGCCGCTGG
ACTACGTGGGTCTGGCCATTCTCATCGTGAGCTTCCGGGTGCTCGCATATCTGGCTCTAAGACTTCGGGC
CCGACGCAAGGAGTAGCCGACATATATCCGAAATAACTGCTTGTTTTTTTTTTTACCATTATTACCATCG
TGTTTACTGTTTATTGCCCCCTCAAAAAGCTAATGTAATTATATTTGTGCCAATAAAAACAAGATATGAC
CTATAGAATACAAGTATTTCCCCTTCGAACATCCCCACAAGTAGACTTTGGATTTGTCTTCTAACCAAAA
GACTTACACACCTGCATACCTTACATCAAAAACTCGTTTATCGCTACATAAAACACCGGGATATATTTTT
TATATACATACTTTTCAAATCGCGCGCCCTCTTCATAATTCACCTCCACCACACCACGTTTCGTAGTTGC
TCTTTCGCTGTCTCCCACCCGCTCTCCGCAACACATTCACCTTTTGTTCGACGACCTTGGAGCGACTGTC
GTTAGTTCCGCGCGATTCGGTTCGCTCAAATGGTTCCGAGTGGTTCATTTCGTCTCAATAGAAATTAGTA
ATAAATATTTGTATGTACAATTTATTTGCTCCAATATATTTGTATATATTTCCCTCACAGCTATATTTAT
TCTAATTTAATATTATGACTTTTTAAGGTAATTTTTTGTGACCTGTTCGGAGTGATTAGCGTTACAATTT
GAACTGAAAGTGACATCCAGTGTTTGTTCCTTGTGTAGATGCATCTCAAAAAAATGGTGGGCATAATAGT
GTTGTTTATATATATCAAAAATAACAACTATAATAATAAGAATACATTTAATTTAGAAAATGCTTGGATT
TCACTGGAACTAGAATTAATTCGGCTGCTGCTCTAAACGACGCATTTCGTACTCCAAAGTACGAATTTTT
TCCCTCAAGCTCTTATTTTCATTAAACAATGAACAGGACCTAACGCACAGTCACGTTATTGTTTACATAA
ATGATTTTTTTTACTATTCAAACTTACTCTGTTTGTGTACTCCCACTGGTATAGCCTTCTTTTATCTTTT
CTGGTTCAGGCTCTATCACTTTACTAGGTACGGCATCTGCGTTGAGTCGCCTCCTTTTAAATGTCTGACC
TTTTGCAGGTGCAGCCTTCCACTGCGAATCATTAAAGTGGGTATCACAAATTTGGGAGTTTTCACCAAGG
CTGCACCCAAGGCTCTGCTCCCACAATTTTCTCTTAATAGCACACTTCGGCACGTGAATTAATTTTACTC
CAGTCACAGCTTTGCAGCAAAATTTGCAATATTTCATTTTTTTTTATTCCACGTAAGGGTTAATGTTTTC
AAAAAAAAATTCGTCCGCACACAACCTTTCCTCTCAACAAGCAAACGTGCACTGAATTTAAGTGTATACT
TCGGTAAGCTTCGGCTATCGACGGGACCACCTTATGTTATTTCATCATGN
Features (pLannotate 1.2.2; 21 found; start..end, strand, type, name):
      2..230     -  CDS            mini-white (fragment): Drosophila white gene eye color pigment; white; This is a modified version of the white gene lacking part of the first intron.
    236..824     -  rep_origin     ori: high-copy-number ColE1/pMB1/pBR322/pUC origin of replication
    995..1855    -  CDS            AmpR: β-lactamase; bla; confers resistance to ampicillin, carbenicillin, and related antibiotics
   1856..1960    -  promoter       AmpR promoter: bla
   2055..2090    +  CDS            rop (fragment): Rop protein, which maintains plasmids at low copy number; rop
   2192..2261    +  misc_feature   bom (fragment): basis of mobility region from pBR322
   2260..2762    -  gene           mini-white (fragment): white; This modified version of the white gene lacks part of the first intron.
   2762..2994    -  misc_feature   P element 3' end: P element 3' end
   3019..3040    -  misc_feature   MCS (fragment): pUC18/19 multiple cloning site
   3039..3133    +  protein_bind   5X UAS: five tandem copies of the "ScaI site" 17-mer CGGAGTACTGTCCTCCG, an upstream activating sequence (UAS) that efficiently binds yeast Gal4 (Webster et al., 1988; Pfeiffer et al., 2010) GAL4
   3152..3390    +  promoter       hsp70 promoter: Drosophila melanogaster hsp70Bb promoter
   3615..3853    +  promoter       hsp70 promoter: Drosophila melanogaster hsp70Bb promoter
   3918..4325    +  CDS            His3.3A (sequence withheld): H33A_DROME - Experimental evidence at protein level: Swiss-Prot protein existence level 1. Variant histone H3 which replaces conventional H3 in a wide range of nucleosomes in active genes and is specifically enriched in modifications associated with active chromatin. Constitutes the predominant form of histone H3 in non-dividing cells and is incorporated into chromatin independently of DNA synthesis. Deposited at sites of nucleosomal displacement throughout transcribed genes, suggesting that it represents an epigenetic imprint of transcriptionally active chromatin. Nucleosomes wrap and compact
   4344..5060    +  CDS            mgfp5: GFP with folding enhancement mutations; mgfp5; suitable for expression in plants due to removal of a cryptic intron
   5074..5148    +  CDS            small t antigen (fragment): SV40 (simian virus 40) small t antigen
   5150..5215    +  intron         small t intron: SV40 (simian virus 40) small t antigen intron
   5345..5365    +  CDS            SV40 NLS: nuclear localization signal of SV40 (simian virus 40) large T antigen
   5684..5767    +  CDS            large T antigen (fragment): large T antigen from SV40 (simian virus 40)
   5790..5924    +  polyA_signal   SV40 poly(A) signal: SV40 polyadenylation signal
   6429..9311    +  CDS            mini-white: Drosophila white gene eye color pigment; white; This is a modified version of the white gene lacking part of the first intron.
  10089..10674   -  misc_feature   P element 5' end: No description available
