[The description below was written by a language model from this plasmid's Addgene catalogue record and pLannotate feature annotations shown in this document.]
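Description:
HS-H3.3A-GFP is an insect expression plasmid carrying the Drosophila melanogaster histone variant gene His3.3A fused at its C terminus to GFP, under heat shock promoter control. The catalogue does not name the backbone. The annotated features, however, show the architecture of a P-element transformation vector: P element 5′ and 3′ ends flank the expression cassette together with a mini-white eye-colour marker, which is conventionally used to identify transgenic flies after germline integration. In bacteria the plasmid is maintained at high copy through a ColE1/pUC-type origin and selected with ampicillin via the β-lactamase gene.

The roughly 440 bp H3.3A coding sequence was inserted between XbaI and EagI sites, placing it in frame with a downstream GFP (annotated as the mgfp5 variant) supplied by the backbone. Upstream, the feature table detects a 5X UAS Gal4-binding array followed by two copies of the Drosophila hsp70 promoter. This suggests a UAS-type vector into which a heat shock promoter was added, though the record itself states only "heat shock promoter". Downstream of GFP lies an SV40-derived segment containing the small t intron and polyadenylation signal, which provides transcript processing. The SV40 NLS and T antigen fragments annotated there belong to this 3′ region and are not part of the fusion protein.

Heat shock induction produces a pulse of tagged H3.3, so its deposition into chromatin can be followed by fluorescence. This matches the associated study, which showed that H3.3 marks active chromatin through replication-independent nucleosome assembly.
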