Addgene plasmid #8696: HS-H3.3A-GFP
Depositing lab: Kami Ahmad. Depositing organization: Harvard Medical School. Publication: The histone variant H3.3 marks active chromatin by replication-independent nucleosome assembly. Ahmad K, Henikoff S. Mol Cell 2002 Jun;9(6):1191-200. 10.1016/S1097-2765(02)00542-7 PubMed 12086617.
Backbone
  Vector backbone: na
  Backbone size w/o insert (bp): 10200
  Vector type: Insect Expression
Growth in bacteria
  Bacterial resistance: Ampicillin, 100 μg/mL
  Growth temperature: 37°C
  Growth strain: DH5alpha
  Copy number: High Copy
Gene/Insert
  Gene/Insert name: H3.3A (alt name: His3.3A)
  Species: D. melanogaster (fly)
  Insert size (bp): 440
  Entrez Gene: His3.3A (a.k.a. Dmel_CG5825, CG5825, Dmel\CG5825, H3.3, H3.3A, His-3.3A, His3.3, PH3, dH3.3A)
  Tag / fusion protein: GFP (C terminal on backbone)
  Cloning method: Restriction Enzyme; 5′ cloning site XbaI (not destroyed); 3′ cloning site EagI (not destroyed)
  Sequencing primers: 5′ na; 3′ CCATCTAATTCAACAAGAATTGGGACAAC
Terms and licenses: Academic/Nonprofit Terms; Industry Terms: Not Available to Industry
Depositor comments: Heat shock promoter. Ahmad lab #k48.
How to cite: HS-H3.3A-GFP was a gift from Kami Ahmad (Addgene plasmid # 8696 ; http://n2t.net/addgene:8696 ; RRID:Addgene_8696)
