>Addgene plasmid #8696 | HS-H3.3A-GFP | addgene partial sequence | sequence record 17211 | 8696 with GFP-R
TTTCTCATTGTTGCGACCGGCCGTGA
[408 nt withheld, positions 27-434]
CGTTTACCTGGTAATTAAGTGGTTTTGAGCTCTAGACCTCATCCTGTCTCTTGATCAGATCCCCCAGAGT
TCTCTTCTTGTATTCAATAATTACTTCTTGGCAGATTTCAGTAGTTGCAGTTGATTTACTTGGTTGCTGG
TTACTTTTAATTGATTCACTTTAACTTGCACTTTACTGCAGATTGTTTAGCTTGTTCAGCTGCGCTTGTT
TATTTGCTTAGCTTTCGCTTAGCGACGTGTTCACTTTGCTTGTTTGAATTGAATTGTCGCTCCGTAGACG
AAGCGCCTCTATTTATACTCCGGCGCTCTTTTCGCGAACATTCGAGGCGCGCTCTCTCGAACCAACGAGA
GCAGTATGCCGTTTACTGTGTGACAGAGTGAGAGAGCATTAGTGCAGAGAGGGAGAGACCCANAAAGAAA
AGAGAGAATAACGAATAACGGCCAGAGAAATTTCTCGAGTTTTCTT
